>Addgene plasmid #177057 | pEPQD1CB0767 | addgene full sequence | sequence record 349511 | Addgene NGS Result
CCAGCGGCGAGGGCAACCAGCCCGGTGAGCGTCGCAAAGGAGATCCTGATCTGACTGATGGGCTGCCTGT
ATCGAGTGGTGATTTTGTGCCGAGCTGCCGGTCGGGGAGCTGTTGGCTGGCTGGTGGCAGGATATATTGT
GGTGTAAACAAATTGACGCTTAGACAACTTAATAACACATTGCGGACGTTTTTAATGTACTGGGGTGGAT
GCAGTGGGCCCCACTCTGTGAAGACAATTACGAATTCCCATGGGGAGGTCAACATGGTGGAGCACGACAC
TCTGGTCTACTCCAAAAATGTCAAAGATACAGTCTCAGAAGATCAAAGGGCTATTGAGACTTTTCAACAA
AGGATAATTTCGGGAAACCTCCTCGGATTCCATTGCCCAGCTATCTGTCACTTCATCGAAAGGACAGTAG
AAAAGGAAGGTGGCTCCTACAAATGCCATCATTGCGATAAAGGAAAGGCTATCATTCAAGATCTCTCTGC
CGACAGTGGTCCCAAAGATGGACCCCCACCCACGAGGAGCATCGTGGAAAAAGAAGAGGTTCCAACCACG
TCTACAAAGCAAGTGGATTGATGTGACATCTCCACTGACGTAAGGGATGACGCACAATCCCACTATCCTT
CGCAAGACCCTTCCTCTATATAAGGAAGTTCATTTCATTTGGAGAGGACACGCTCGAGTATAAGAGCTCA
TTTTTACAACAATTACCAACAACAACAAACAACAAACAACATTACAATTACATTTACAATTATCGATACA
ATGGAATTGAACTTCAAATCAATTATTTTCTTGGTTTTTGTTAGTCTAACCCTTTACTGGGTCTATAGAA
TCTTGGATTGGGTATGGTTTAAGCCCAAGAAGCTGGAAAAATGCTTAAGAGAACAAGGGTTTAAGGGAAA
TCCTTACAGATTGTTCTTGGGAGATCAGTATGATAGTGGAAAATTGATCAGACAAGCCTTGACTAAACCT
ATTGGTGTTGAAGAAGATGTTAAGAAACGAATTGTACCTCATATACTCAAAACTGTTGGGACTCATGGCA
AGAAGTCTTTTATGTGGGTTGGAAGAATACCAAGGGTGAATATCACAGATCCAGAGCTGATTAAAGAGGT
CTTAACAAAATACTATAAGTTCCAGAAGAATCATCATGATCTTGACCCAATTACCAAATTGCTTTTGACT
GGAATTGGAAGCTTAGAAGGTGACCCTTGGGCTAAACGCCGAAAAATCATCAATGCTGCTTTTCACTTTG
AAAAGTTAAAGCTTATGCTTCCTGCATTCTATTTGAGTTGCCGTGATATGGTGACAAAATGGGATAATAA
GGTCCCTGAAGGAGGATCAGCAGAGGTGGATGTGTGGCATGATATTGAAACCTTAACTGGAGATGTAATT
TCAAGAACATTATTTGGAAGTAACTTCGAGGAAGGGAGAAGAATATTTGAACTCATGAAAGAACTTACTG
CTCTTACTATTGATGTCATTCGCTCGGTTTATATCCCTGGACAGAGGTTTCTTCCAACTAAGAGGAACAA
TAGGATGAGAGCAATTGACAAAGAAGTTAGAGTAAGAATAACAGAAATTATCAATAAGAAAATGAAGGTA
ATGAAATCAGGAGAAGCAGCAAGTGCTGCTGATGATTTTTTGGGAATATTGTTGGAATGCAATCTGAATG
AAATAAAGGAGCAAGGAAATAACAAAAGTGCTGGAATGACTATTGGAGAGATTATTGGTGAGTGCAAACT
CTTCTATTTTGCTGGCCAGGACACTACCTCGACTTTACTCGTGTGGACAATGGTCCTCTTGTCTAGATTC
CCCGAATGGCAAACTCGTGCCAGAGAAGAAGTTTTTCAAGTCTTTGGTAATAAAACCCCGGACTATGATG
GTATCAGCCATCTTAAAGTTATAACGATGATCTTGTACGAGGTTTTGAGGTTATATACTCCAGTGGCTGA
ACTGACAAAAGTGGCTCATGAAGCTACACAACTGGGAAAATACTTCATTCCAGCGGGCGTGCAGCTAATG
ATGCCACAAATCCTACTTCATCATGACCCTGAAATATGGGGTGAAGATGTAATGGAGTTCAAACCAGAAA
GATTTGCAGAGGGAGTTCTCAAGGCAACTAAGAGCCAAGGCTCTTTTTTTCCATTTAGCTTGGGACCAAG
AATGTGCATTGGCCAAAACTTTGCTCTATTGGAAGCCAAAATGGCAATGTCTCTAATCTTGCGTAGATTT
TCTTTCGAGCTTTCTCCCTCCTATGTTCATGCTCCTTTCACTCTCATCACAATGCAACCCCAATATGGTG
CTCATTTGATTCTGCACAAACTCTAAGCTTCTCTAGCTAGAGTCGATCGACAAGCTCGAGTTTCTCCATA
ATAATGTGTGAGTAGTTCCCAGATAAGGGAATTAGGGTTCCTATAGGGTTTCGCTCATGTGTTGAGCATA
TAAGAAACCCTTAGTATGTATTTGTATTTGTAAAATACTTCTATCAATAAAATTTCTAATTCCTAAAACC
AAAATCCAGTACTAAAATCCAGATCGCTCAGATTGTCTTCTGCACGAAGTGGTTTAAACTATCAGTGTTT
GACAGGATATATTGGCGGGTAAACCTAAGAGAAAAGAGCGTTTATTAGAATAATCGGATATTTAAAAGGG
CGTGAAAAGGTTTATCCGTTCGTCCATTTGTATGTGCATGCCAACCACAGGGTTCCCCAGATCAGGCGCT
GGCTGCTGAACCCCCAGCCGGAACTGACCCCACAAGGCCCTAGCGTTTGCAATGCACCAGGTCATCATTG
ACCCAGGCGTGTTCCACCAGGCCGCTGCCTCGCAACTCTTCGCAGGCTTCGCCGACCTGCTCGCGCCACT
TCTTCACGCGGGTGGAATCCGATCCGCACATGAGGCGGAAGGTTTCCAGCTTGAGCGGGTACGGCTCCCG
GTGCGAGCTGAAATAGTCGAACATCCGTCGGGCCGTCGGCGACAGCTTGCGGTACTTCTCCCATATGAAT
TTCGTGTAGTGGTCGCCAGCAAACAGCACGACGATTTCCTCGTCGATCAGGACCTGGCAACGGGACGTTT
TCTTGCCACGGTCCAGGACGCGGAAGCGGTGCAGCAGCGACACCGATTCCAGGTGCCCAACGCGGTCGGA
CGTGAAGCCCATCGCCGTCGCCTGTAGGCGCGACAGGCATTCCTCGGCCTTCGTGTAATACCGGCCATTG
ATCGACCAGCCCAGGTCCTGGCAAAGCTCGTAGAACGTGAAGGTGATCGGCTCGCCGATAGGGGTGCGCT
TCGCGTACTCCAACACCTGCTGCCACACCAGTTCGTCATCGTCGGCCCGCAGCTCGACGCCGGTGTAGGT
GATCTTCACGTCCTTGTTGACGTGGAAAATGACCTTGTTTTGCAGCGCCTCGCGCGGGATTTTCTTGTTG
CGCGTGGTGAACAGGGCAGAGCGGGCCGTGTCGTTTGGCATCGCTCGCATCGTGTCCGGCCACGGCGCAA
TATCGAACAAGGAAAGCTGCATTTCCTTGATCTGCTGCTTCGTGTGTTTCAGCAACGCGGCCTGCTTGGC
CTCGCTGACCTGTTTTGCCAGGTCCTCGCCGGCGGTTTTTCGCTTCTTGGTCGTCATAGTTCCTCGCGTG
TCGATGGTCATCGACTTCGCCAAACCTGCCGCCTCCTGTTCAAGACGACGCGAACGCTCCACGGCGGCCG
ATGGCGCGGGCAGGGCAGGGGGAGCCAGTTGCACGCTGTCGCGCTCGATCTTGGCCGTAGCTTGCTGGAC
CATCGAGCCGACGGACTGGAAGGTTTCGCGGGGCGCACGCATGACGGTGCGGCTTGCGATGGTTTCGGCA
TCCTCGGCGGAAAACCCCGCGTCGATCAGTTCTTGCCTGTATGCCTTCCGGTCAAACGTCCGATTCATTC
ACCCTCCTTGCGGGATTGCCCCGACTCACGCCGGGGCAATGTGCCCTTATTCCTGATTTGACCCGCCTGG
TGCCTTGGTGTCCAGATAATCCACCTTATCGGCAATGAAGTCGGTCCCGTAGACCGTCTGGCCGTCCTTC
TCGTACTTGGTATTCCGAATCTTGCCCTGCACGAATACCAGCGACCCCTTGCCCAAATACTTGCCGTGGG
CCTCGGCCTGAGAGCCAAAACACTTGATGCGGAAGAAGTCGGTGCGCTCCTGCTTGTCGCCGGCATCGTT
GCGCCACATCTAGGATCTGCCAGGAACCGTAAAAAGGCCGCGTTGCTGGCGTTTTTCCATAGGCTCCGCC
CCCCTGACGAGCATCACAAAAATCGACGCTCAAGTCAGAGGTGGCGAAACCCGACAGGACTATAAAGATA
CCAGGCGTTTCCCCCTGGAAGCTCCCTCGTGCGCTCTCCTGTTCCGACCCTGCCGCTTACCGGATACCTG
TCCGCCTTTCTCCCTTCGGGAAGCGTGGCGCTTTCTCATAGCTCACGCTGTAGGTATCTCAGTTCGGTGT
AGGTCGTTCGCTCCAAGCTGGGCTGTGTGCACGAACCCCCCGTTCAGCCCGACCGCTGCGCCTTATCCGG
TAACTATCGTCTTGAGTCCAACCCGGTAAGACACGACTTATCGCCACTGGCAGCAGCCACTGGTAACAGG
ATTAGCAGAGCGAGGTATGTAGGCGGTGCTACAGAGTTCTTGAAGTGGTGGCCTAACTACGGCTACACTA
GAAGAACAGTATTTGGTATCTGCGCTCTGCTGAAGCCAGTTACCTTCGGAAAAAGAGTTGGTAGCTCTTG
ATCCGGCAAACAAACCACCGCTGGTAGCGGTGGTTTTTTTGTTTGCAAGCAGCAGATTACGCGCAGAAAA
AAAGGATCTCAAGAAGATCCTTTGATCTTTTCTACGGGGTCTGACGCTCAGTGGAACGAAAACTCACGTT
AAGGGATTTTGGTCATGAGATTATCAAAAAGGATCTTCACCTAGATCCTTTTAAATTAAAAATGAAGTTT
TAAATCAATCTAAAGTATATATGAGTAAACTTGGTCTGACAGTTACCAATGCTTAATCAGTGAGGCACCT
ATCTCAGCGATCTGTCTATTTCGTTCATCCATAGTTGCCTGACTCCCCGTCGTGTAGATAACTACGATAC
GGGAGGGCTTACCATCTGGCCCCAGTGCTGCAATGATACCGCGAGAACCACGCTCACCGGCTCCAGATTT
ATCAGCAATAAACCAGCCAGCCGGAAGGGCCGAGCGCAGAAGTGGTCCTGCAACTTTATCCGCCTCCATC
CAGTCTATTAATTGTTGCCGGGAAGCTAGAGTAAGTAGTTCGCCAGTTAATAGTTTGCGCAACGTTGTTG
CCATTGCTACAGGCATCGTGGTGTCACGCTCGTCGTTTGGTATGGCTTCATTCAGCTCCGGTTCCCAACG
ATCAAGGCGAGTTACATGATCCCCCATGTTGTGCAAAAAAGCGGTTAGCTCCTTCGGTCCTCCGATCGTT
GTCAGAAGTAAGTTGGCCGCAGTGTTATCACTCATGGTTATGGCAGCACTGCATAATTCTCTTACTGTCA
TGCCATCCGTAAGATGCTTTTCTGTGACTGGTGAGTACTCAACCAAGTCATTCTGAGAATAGTGTATGCG
GCGACCGAGTTGCTCTTGCCCGGCGTCAATACGGGATAATACCGCGCCACATAGCAGAACTTTAAAAGTG
CTCATCATTGGAAAACGTTCTTCGGGGCGAAAACTCTCAAGGATCTTACCGCTGTTGAGATCCAGTTCGA
TGTAACCCACTCGTGCACCCAACTGATCTTCAGCATCTTTTACTTTCACCAGCGTTTCTGGGTGAGCAAA
AACAGGAAGGCAAAATGCCGCAAAAAAGGGAATAAGGGCGACACGGAAATGTTGAATACTCATACTCTTC
CTTTTTCAATATTATTGAAGCATTTATCAAGGTTATTGTCTCATGAGCGGATACATATTTGAATGTATTT
AGAAAAATAAACAAATAGGGGTTCCGCGCACGAATTGGCCAGCGCTGCCATTTTTGGGGTGAGGCCGTTC
GCGGCCGAGGGGCGCAGCCCCTGGGGGGATGGGAGGCCCGCGTTAGCGGGCCGGGAGGGTTCGAGAAGGG
GGGGCACCCCCCTTCGGCGTGCGCGGTCACGCGCACAGGGCGCAGCCCTGGTTAAAAACAAGGTTTATAA
ATATTGGTTTAAAAGCAGGTTAAAAGACAGGTTAGCGGTGGCCGAAAAACGGGCGGAAACCCTTGCAAAT
GCTGGATTTTCTGCCTGTGGACAGCCCCTCAAATGTCAATAGGTGCGCCCCTCATCTGTCAGCACTCTGC
CCCTCAAGTGTCAAGGATCGCGCCCCTCATCTGTCAGTAGTCGCGCCCCTCAAGTGTCAATACCGCAGGG
CACTTATCCCCAGGCTTGTCCACATCATCTGTGGGAAACTCGCGTAAAATCAGGCGTTTTCGCCGATTTG
CGAGGCTGGCCAGCTCCACGTCGCCGGCCGAAATCGAGCCTGCCCCTCATCTGTCAACGCCGCGCCGGGT
GAGTCGGCCCCTCAAGTGTCAACGTCCGCCCCTCATCTGTCAGTGAGGGCCAAGTTTTCCGCGAGGTATC
CACAACGCCGGCGGCCGCGGTGTCTCGCACACGGCTTCGACGGCGTTTCTGGCGCGTTTGCAGGGCCATA
GACGGCCGCCAGC
Features (pLannotate 1.2.2; 13 found; start..end, strand, type, name):
    125..149     +  misc_feature   LB T-DNA repeat: left border repeat from nopaline C58 T-DNA
    335..680     +  promoter       CaMV 35S promoter: strong constitutive promoter from cauliflower mosaic virus
    632..678     +  promoter       minimal CaMV 35S promoter: minimal 35S promoter from cauliflower mosaic virus
    709..762     +  misc_feature   TMV Ω: translational enhancer from the tobacco mosaic virus 5'-leader sequence (Gallie et al., 1988)
    771..2333    +  CDS            7DLH: 7DLH_CATRO - Also known as CYP72A224 From Catharanthus roseus (Madagascar periwinkle) (Vinca rosea).
   2371..2545    +  polyA_signal   CaMV poly(A) signal: cauliflower mosaic virus polyadenylation signal
   2590..2614    +  misc_feature   RB T-DNA repeat: right border repeat from nopaline C58 T-DNA
   2726..2746    -  CDS            TetR (fragment): tetracycline resistance regulatory protein; tetR
   2773..3918    -  CDS            trfA: TRFA_ECOLX - Experimental evidence at protein level: Swiss-Prot protein existence level 1. Also involved in plasmid copy number control, promoting intermolecular coupling of protein bound iterons at oriV, which inhibits replication initiation. From Escherichia coli.
   4254..4842    -  rep_origin     ori: high-copy-number ColE1/pMB1/pBR322/pUC origin of replication
   5013..5873    -  CDS            AmpR: β-lactamase; bla; confers resistance to ampicillin, carbenicillin, and related antibiotics
   5874..5978    -  promoter       AmpR promoter: bla
   6065..33      -  rep_origin     oriV (across the origin): incP origin of replication
