[The description below was written by a language model from this plasmid's Addgene catalogue record and pLannotate feature annotations shown in this document.]
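Description:
pEPQD1CB0767 is a MoClo (Golden Gate modular cloning) Level 1 plasmid built in the pICH47761 acceptor backbone, which places its transcriptional unit at position 4 for later assembly into multigene constructs. It is a binary-type vector: the payload sits between nopaline C58 left and right T-DNA border repeats, so the cassette can be transferred into plant cells by Agrobacterium. The 6.6 kb backbone carries a high-copy ColE1/pUC-type origin for propagation in E. coli, together with the broad-host-range incP oriV and its replication initiator gene trfA, which support maintenance in Agrobacterium. Selection in bacteria is by ampicillin/carbenicillin resistance through the β-lactamase gene under its own promoter. A short TetR fragment is also annotated and appears to be a backbone remnant.

The T-DNA contains a single expression unit. A short form of the cauliflower mosaic virus 35S promoter provides strong constitutive transcription, followed by the tobacco mosaic virus Ω leader, which enhances translation. This drives the coding sequence of 7-deoxyloganic acid hydroxylase (Cr7-DLH, also known as CYP72A224) from Catharanthus roseus, and the unit ends with the CaMV polyadenylation signal/terminator. No epitope tags, reporters or plant selectable markers are annotated.

According to the record, the plasmid is intended for transient expression of this cytochrome P450, an enzyme of the iridoid branch that feeds monoterpene indole alkaloid biosynthesis. It was deposited with work reconstituting that pathway in Nicotiana benthamiana, where it can be used either alone or combined with other pathway units.
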