Addgene plasmid #177057: pEPQD1CB0767
Purpose: MoClo Level 1, position 4, transcriptional unit for transient expression of 7-deoxyloganic acid hydroxylase (Cr7-DLH) from Catharanthus roseus driven by 35S promoter
Depositing lab: Nicola Patron. Depositing organization: Earlham Institute. Publication: Reconstitution of monoterpene indole alkaloid biosynthesis in genome engineered Nicotiana benthamiana. Dudley QM, Jo S, Guerrero DAS, Chhetry M, Smedley MA, Harwood WA, Sherden NH, O'Connor SE, Caputi L, Patron NJ. Commun Biol. 2022 Sep 10;5(1):949. doi: 10.1038/s42003-022-03904-w. PubMed 36088516.
Backbone
  Vector backbone: pICH47761
  Vector type: Synthetic Biology
Growth in bacteria
  Bacterial resistance: Ampicillin, 100 μg/mL
  Growth temperature: 37°C
  Growth strain: DH5alpha
  Copy number: High Copy
Gene/Insert
  Gene/Insert name: 7-deoxyloganic acid hydroxylase (Cr7-DLH) from Catharanthus roseus (alt name: P4_35SshortTMV-Cr7DLH-35Sterm)
  Species: Other
  Cloning method: Restriction Enzyme; 5′ cloning site Unknown (unknown if destroyed); 3′ cloning site Unknown (unknown if destroyed)
  Sequencing primers: 5′ CTGGTGGCAGGATATATTGTGGTG; 3′ GAACCCTGTGGTTGGCATGCACATAC
Terms and licenses: Academic/Nonprofit Terms; Industry Terms: Not Available to Industry
How to cite: pEPQD1CB0767 was a gift from Nicola Patron (Addgene plasmid # 177057 ; http://n2t.net/addgene:177057 ; RRID:Addgene_177057)
